>Addgene plasmid #82267 | pDONR223_DVL3_WT | addgene full sequence | sequence record 165271 | Addgene NGS result
GATCAAAGGATCTTCTTGAGATCCTTTTTTTCTGCGCGTAATCTGCTGCTTGCAAACAAAAAAACCACCG
CTACCAGCGGTGGTTTGTTTGCCGGATCAAGAGCTACCAACTCTTTTTCCGAAGGTAACTGGCTTCAGCA
GAGCGCAGATACCAAATACTGTTCTTCTAGTGTAGCCGTAGTTAGGCCACCACTTCAAGAACTCTGTAGC
ACCGCCTACATACCTCGCTCTGCTAATCCTGTTACCAGTGGCTGCTGCCAGTGGCGATAAGTCGTGTCTT
ACCGGGTTGGACTCAAGACGATAGTTACCGGATAAGGCGCAGCGGTCGGGCTGAACGGGGGGTTCGTGCA
CACAGCCCAGCTTGGAGCGAACGACCTACACCGAACTGAGATACCTACAGCGTGAGCTATGAGAAAGCGC
CACGCTTCCCGAAGGGAGAAAGGCGGACAGGTATCCGGTAAGCGGCAGGGTCGGAACAGGAGAGCGCACG
AGGGAGCTTCCAGGGGGAAACGCCTGGTATCTTTATAGTCCTGTCGGGTTTCGCCACCTCTGACTTGAGC
GTCGATTTTTGTGATGCTCGTCAGGGGGGCGGAGCCTATGGAAAAACGCCAGCAACGCGGCCTTTTTACG
GTTCCTGGCCTTTTGCTGGCCTTTTGCTCACATGTTCTTTCCTGCGTTATCCCCTGATTCTGTGGATAAC
CGTATTACCGCCTTTGAGTGAGCTGATACCGCTCGCCGCAGCCGAACGACCGAGCGCAGCGAGTCAGTGA
GCGAGGAAGCGGAAGAGCGCCCAATACGCAAACCGCCTCTCCCCGCGCGTTGGCCGATTCATTAATGCAG
CTGGCACGACAGGTTTCCCGACTGGAAAGCGGGCAGTGAGCGCAACGCAATTAATACGCGTACCGCTAGC
CAGGAAGAGTTTGTAGAAACGCAAAAAGGCCATCCGTCAGGATGGCCTTCTGCTTAGTTTGATGCCTGGC
AGTTTATGGCGGGCGTCCTGCCCGCCACCCTCCGGGCCGTTGCTTCACAACGTTCAAATCCGCTCCCGGC
GGATTTGTCCTACTCAGGAGAGCGTTCACCGACAAACAACAGATAAAACGAAAGGCCCAGTCTTCCGACT
GAGCCTTTCGTTTTATTTGATGCCTGGCAGTTCCCTACTCTCGCGTTAACGCTAGCATGGATGTTTTCCC
AGTCACGACGTTGTAAAACGACGGCCAGTCTTAAGCTCGGGCCCCAAATAATGATTTTATTTTGACTGAT
AGTGACCTGTTCGTTGCAACAAATTGATGAGCAATGCTTTTTTATAATGCCAACTTTGTACAAAAAAGTT
GGCATGGGCGAGACCAAGATCATCTACCACTTGGATGGGCAGGAGACGCCGTACCTTGTGAAGCTGCCCC
TGCCCGCCGAGCGCGTCACCTTGGCGGACTTTAAGGGCGTTTTGCAGCGACCCAGCTATAAGTTCTTCTT
CAAGTCTATGGACGACGATTTCGGAGTGGTGAAGGAGGAGATCTCGGATGACAATGCCAAGCTACCATGC
TTCAATGGCCGGGTGGTGTCCTGGCTGGTGTCAGCTGAGGGCTCACACCCAGACCCAGCCCCCTTCTGTG
CTGATAACCCATCGGAGCTGCCACCACCTATGGAGCGCACGGGAGGCATCGGGGACTCCCGACCCCCATC
CTTCCACCCTCATGCTGGTGGGGGCAGCCAGGAGAACCTGGACAATGACACAGAGACGGACTCTTTGGTG
TCTGCCCAGCGAGAGCGGCCACGCCGGAGGGATGGCCCAGAGCATGCAACCCGGCTAAATGGAACTGCGA
AGGGGGAACGGCGGCGAGAACCAGGGGGTTATGATAGCTCATCCACCCTTATGAGCAGTGAGCTGGAGAC
CACCAGCTTCTTTGACTCAGATGAGGATGACTCCACCAGCAGGTTCAGCAGCTCCACAGAACAGAGCAGT
GCCTCACGCCTGATGAGAAGACACAAGCGGCGGCGGCGGAAGCAGAAGGTTTCTCGGATTGAGCGGTCCT
CGTCCTTCAGCAGCATCACGGACTCCACCATGTCACTCAACATCATCACGGTCACTCTCAACATGGAAAA
ATATAACTTCTTGGGCATCTCCATTGTGGGCCAAAGCAACGAGCGTGGTGACGGCGGCATCTACATTGGC
TCTATCATGAAGGGTGGGGCCGTGGCTGCTGATGGACGCATCGAGCCAGGAGATATGTTGTTACAGGTAA
ACGAGATCAACTTTGAGAACATGAGTAATGACGATGCAGTCCGGGTACTGCGGGAGATTGTGCACAAACC
GGGGCCCATCACCCTGACTGTAGCCAAGTGCTGGGACCCAAGTCCACGTGGTTGCTTCACATTGCCCAGG
AGCGAGCCCATCCGGCCCATTGACCCTGCGGCCTGGGTCTCCCACACTGCAGCCATGACCGGCACCTTCC
CTGCATACGGCATGAGCCCCTCCCTGAGCACCATCACCTCCACCAGCTCCTCCATCACCAGTTCCATCCC
TGACACAGAGCGCCTAGACGACTTCCACTTGTCCATCCACAGTGACATGGCTGCCATCGTAAAAGCCATG
GCCTCCCCTGAATCAGGGTTGGAGGTCCGTGACCGCATGTTGCTCAAGATTACCATCCCTAATGCTTTCA
TCGGCTCAGATGTGGTGGACTGGCTGTACCACAATGTGGAAGGCTTCACGGACCGGAGGGAGGCCCGCAA
GTATGCCAGCAACCTGCTGAAAGCTGGCTTCATCCGCCATACCGTCAACAAGATCACCTTCTCCGAGCAG
TGCTACTACATCTTCGGTGACCTCTGCGGCAACATGGCCAACCTGTCTCTCCACGATCACGATGGCTCCA
GTGGCGCCTCTGACCAGGACACACTGGCCCCTTTGCCGCACCCGGGGGCCGCCCCTTGGCCCATGGCTTT
CCCGTACCAGTACCCGCCACCCCCGCACCCATACAACCCGCACCCGGGCTTCCCGGAGCTGGGCTACAGC
TACGGCGGGGGCAGCGCCAGCAGTCAGCACAGCGAAGGCAGTCGGAGCAGTGGCTCCAACCGTAGCGGCA
GCGATCGGAGGAAGGAGAAGGACCCGAAGGCCGGGGACTCCAAGTCCGGGGGCAGCGGCAGCGAATCGGA
CCACACCACACGCAGCAGCCTGCGGGGGCCGCGGGAGCGGGCGCCCAGCGAGCGCTCAGGGCCGGCGGCC
AGCGAGCACAGCCACCGCAGCCACCATTCCCTGGCCAGCAGCCTTCGCAGCCACCACACACACCCGAGCT
ACGGTCCTCCCGGAGTGCCCCCTCTCTACGGCCCCCCCATGCTGATGATGCCCCCGCCGCCCGCGGCCAT
GGGGCCCCCAGGAGCCCCTCCGGGCCGCGACCTGGCCTCAGTGCCCCCGGAACTGACCGCCAGCAGACAG
TCCTTCCGCATGGCCATGGGAAACCCCAGTGAGTTCTTTGTGGATGTGATGTGCCCAACTTTCTTGTACA
AAGTTGGCATTATAAGAAAGCATTGCTTATCAATTTGTTGCAACGAACAGGTCACTATCAGTCAAAATAA
AATCATTATTTGCCATCCAGCTGATATCCCCTATAGTGAGTCGTATTACATGGTCATAGCTGTTTCCTGG
CAGCTCTGGCCCGTGTCTCAAAATCTCTGATGTTACATTGCACAAGATAAAAATATATCATCATGCCTCC
TCTAGACCAGCCAGGACAGAAATGCCTCGACTTCGCTGCTACCCAAGGTTGCCGGGTGACGCACACCGTG
GAAACGGATGAAGGCACGAACCCAGTGGACATAAGCCTGTTCGGTTCGTAAGCTGTAATGCAAGTAGCGT
ATGCGCTCACGCAACTGGTCCAGAACCTTGACCGAACGCAGCGGTGGTAACGGCGCAGTGGCGGTTTTCA
TGGCTTGTTATGACTGTTTTTTTGGGGTACAGTCTATGCCTCGGGCATCCAAGCAGCAAGCGCGTTACGC
CGTGGGTCGATGTTTGATGTTATGGAGCAGCAACGATGTTACGCAGCAGGGCAGTCGCCCTAAAACAAAG
TTAAACATTATGAGGGAAGCGGTGATCGCCGAAGTATCGACTCAACTATCAGAGGTAGTTGGCGTCATCG
AGCGCCATCTCGAACCGACGTTGCTGGCCGTACATTTGTACGGCTCCGCAGTGGATGGCGGCCTGAAGCC
ACACAGTGATATTGATTTGCTGGTTACGGTGACCGTAAGGCTTGATGAAACAACGCGGCGAGCTTTGATC
AACGACCTTTTGGAAACTTCGGCTTCCCCTGGAGAGAGCGAGATTCTCCGCGCTGTAGAAGTCACCATTG
TTGTGCACGACGACATCATTCCGTGGCGTTATCCAGCTAAGCGCGAACTGCAATTTGGAGAATGGCAGCG
CAATGACATTCTTGCAGGTATCTTCGAGCCAGCCACGATCGACATTGATCTGGCTATCTTGCTGACAAAA
GCAAGAGAACATAGCGTTGCCTTGGTAGGTCCAGCGGCGGAGGAACTCTTTGATCCGGTTCCTGAACAGG
ATCTATTTGAGGCGCTAAATGAAACCTTAACGCTATGGAACTCGCCGCCCGACTGGGCTGGCGATGAGCG
AAATGTAGTGCTTACGTTGTCCCGCATTTGGTACAGCGCAGTAACCGGCAAAATCGCGCCGAAGGATGTC
GCTGCCGACTGGGCAATGGAGCGCCTGCCGGCCCAGTATCAGCCCGTCATACTTGAAGCTAGACAGGCTT
ATCTTGGACAAGAAGAAGATCGCTTGGCCTCGCGCGCAGATCAGTTGGAAGAATTTGTCCACTACGTGAA
AGGCGAGATCACCAAGGTAGTCGGCAAATAACCCTCGAGCCACCCATGACCAAAATCCCTTAACGTGAGT
TACGCGTCGTTCCACTGAGCGTCAGACCCCGTAGAAAA
Features (pLannotate 1.2.2; 12 found; start..end, strand, type, name):
     16..604     +  rep_origin     ori: high-copy-number ColE1/pMB1/pBR322/pUC origin of replication
    787..879     +  CDS            lacI (fragment): lac repressor; lacI; The lac repressor binds to the lac operator to inhibit transcription in E. coli. This inhibition can be relieved by adding lactose or isopropyl-β-D-thiogalactopyranoside (IPTG).
    934..961     -  terminator     rrnB T2 terminator: transcription terminator T2 from the E. coli rrnB gene
   1093..1136    +  terminator     rrnB T1 terminator: Escherichia coli rrnB; transcription terminator T1 from the E. coli rrnB gene
   1183..1219    -  CDS            lacZα (fragment): LacZα fragment of β-galactosidase; lacZ fragment
   1236..1331    +  protein_bind   attL3: mutant version of attL; recombination site for the Gateway® LR reaction LR Clonase™
   1334..3481    +  CDS            DVL3: DVL3_HUMAN - Also known as KIAA0208. Experimental evidence at protein level: Swiss-Prot protein existence level 1. Involved in the signal transduction pathway mediated by multiple Wnt genes. From Homo sapiens (Human).
   3484..3582    -  protein_bind   attL2: mutant version of attL; recombination site for the Gateway® LR reaction LR Clonase™
   3600..3618    -  promoter       T7 promoter: promoter for bacteriophage T7 RNA polymerase
   3808..3831    +  promoter       Pc promoter (fragment): intI1 (promoter lies within the coding sequence); class 1 integron promoter
   4007..4063    +  CDS            GmR (fragment): gentamycin acetyltransferase; aacC1; confers resistance to gentamycin
   4070..4861    +  CDS            SmR: aminoglycoside adenylyltransferase (Murphy, 1985); aadA; confers resistance to spectinomycin and streptomycin
