[The description below was written by a language model from this plasmid's Addgene catalogue record and pLannotate feature annotations shown in this document.]
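Description:
pDONR223_DVL3_WT is a Gateway entry clone built on the Invitrogen pDONR223 backbone and belongs to the Target Accelerator Plasmid Collection. It is a bacterial cloning plasmid rather than an expression vector. It replicates in E. coli from a high-copy ColE1/pUC-type origin and is selected with spectinomycin through the aadA (SmR) aminoglycoside adenylyltransferase gene. The annotation also picks up an integron-derived Pc promoter fragment and a short gentamicin-resistance remnant just upstream of aadA. Small lacI and lacZα fragments are annotated as well and appear to be backbone remnants. The rrnB T1 and T2 terminators lie upstream of the cloning site, where they would be expected to insulate the insert from read-through transcription.

The payload is the human DVL3 open reading frame (Dishevelled 3, a signal transducer in Wnt pathways), about 2.1 kb within the 4.9 kb sequenced plasmid. It is flanked by two attL recombination sites, which the automated annotation labels attL3 and attL2. These sites allow LR Clonase-mediated transfer of the ORF into any compatible attR destination vector. No promoter drives the insert, and the T7 promoter beyond the 3′ att site points back toward the insert on the opposite strand. The clone is in the "open" configuration, with no stop codon immediately after the ORF, so it can be fused to C-terminal tags supplied by the destination vector.

Although the name designates the clone as wild type, the catalogue lists a W433L mutation, and the record does not resolve this discrepancy. The collection was assembled for systematic functional comparison of cancer-associated gene variants with their reference alleles, including morphological profiling assays.
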