Addgene plasmid #82267: pDONR223_DVL3_WT
Purpose: Gateway Donor vector containing DVL3, part of the Target Accelerator Plasmid Collection.
Depositing lab: Jesse Boehm & William Hahn & David Root. Depositing organization: Broad Institute. Publication: Systematic Functional Interrogation of Rare Cancer Variants Identifies Oncogenic Alleles. Kim E, Ilic N, Shrestha Y, Zou L, Kamburov A, Zhu C, Yang X, Lubonja R, Tran N, Nguyen C, Lawrence MS, Piccioni F, Bagul M, Doench JG, Chouinard CR, Wu X, Hogstrom L, Natoli T, Tamayo P, Horn H, Corsello SM, Lage K, Root DE, Subramanian A, Golub TR, Getz G, Boehm JS, Hahn WC. Cancer Discov. 2016 Jul;6(7):714-26. doi: 10.1158/2159-8290.CD-16-0160. Epub 2016 May 4. PubMed 27147599.
Backbone
  Vector backbone: pDONR223
  Backbone manufacturer: Invitrogen
  Backbone size w/o insert (bp): 2790
  Vector type: Gateway Entry vector
Growth in bacteria
  Bacterial resistance: Spectinomycin, 50 μg/mL
  Growth temperature: 37°C
  Growth strain: DH5alpha
  Copy number: High Copy
Gene/Insert
  Gene/Insert name: DVL3 (alt name: NM_004423.3)
  Species: H. sapiens (human)
  Mutation: W433L
  Entrez Gene: DVL3 (a.k.a. DRS3)
  Promoter: None
  Cloning method: Gateway Cloning
  Sequencing primers: 5′ M13pUC-fwd; 3′ M13-Rev
Terms and licenses: Academic/Nonprofit Terms; Industry Terms: Not Available to Industry
Depositor comments: Open state: NO stop codon immediately follows insert. Supporting reference: Systematic morphological profiling of human gene and allele function via Cell Painting. Rohban MH, et al. Elife. 2017, Mar 18;6. pii: e24060. PubMed PMID 28315521
How to cite: pDONR223_DVL3_WT was a gift from Jesse Boehm & William Hahn & David Root (Addgene plasmid # 82267 ; http://n2t.net/addgene:82267 ; RRID:Addgene_82267)
