>Addgene plasmid #82267 | pDONR223_DVL3_WT | depositor partial sequence | sequence record 155638 | Insert sequence
ATGGGCGAGACCAAGATCATCTACCACTTGGATGGGCAGGAGACGCCGTACCTTGTGAAGCTGCCCCTGC
CCGCCGAGCGCGTCACCTTGGCGGACTTTAAGGGCGTTTTGCAGCGACCCAGCTATAAGTTCTTCTTCAA
GTCTATGGACGACGATTTCGGAGTGGTGAAGGAGGAGATCTCGGATGACAATGCCAAGCTACCATGCTTC
AATGGCCGGGTGGTGTCCTGGCTGGTGTCAGCTGAGGGCTCACACCCAGACCCAGCCCCCTTCTGTGCTG
ATAACCCATCGGAGCTGCCACCACCTATGGAGCGCACGGGAGGCATCGGGGACTCCCGACCCCCATCCTT
CCACCCTCATGCTGGTGGGGGCAGCCAGGAGAACCTGGACAATGACACAGAGACGGACTCTTTGGTGTCT
GCCCAGCGAGAGCGGCCACGCCGGAGGGATGGCCCAGAGCATGCAACCCGGCTAAATGGAACTGCGAAGG
GGGAACGGCGGCGAGAACCAGGGGGTTATGATAGCTCATCCACCCTTATGAGCAGTGAGCTGGAGACCAC
CAGCTTCTTTGACTCAGATGAGGATGACTCCACCAGCAGGTTCAGCAGCTCCACAGAACAGAGCAGTGCC
TCACGCCTGATGAGAAGACACAAGCGGCGGCGGCGGAAGCAGAAGGTTTCTCGGATTGAGCGGTCCTCGT
CCTTCAGCAGCATCACGGACTCCACCATGTCACTCAACATCATCACGGTCACTCTCAACATGGAAAAATA
TAACTTCTTGGGCATCTCCATTGTGGGCCAAAGCAACGAGCGTGGTGACGGCGGCATCTACATTGGCTCT
ATCATGAAGGGTGGGGCCGTGGCTGCTGATGGACGCATCGAGCCAGGAGATATGTTGTTACAGGTAAACG
AGATCAACTTTGAGAACATGAGTAATGACGATGCAGTCCGGGTACTGCGGGAGATTGTGCACAAACCGGG
GCCCATCACCCTGACTGTAGCCAAGTGCTGGGACCCAAGTCCACGTGGTTGCTTCACATTGCCCAGGAGC
GAGCCCATCCGGCCCATTGACCCTGCGGCCTGGGTCTCCCACACTGCAGCCATGACCGGCACCTTCCCTG
CATACGGCATGAGCCCCTCCCTGAGCACCATCACCTCCACCAGCTCCTCCATCACCAGTTCCATCCCTGA
CACAGAGCGCCTAGACGACTTCCACTTGTCCATCCACAGTGACATGGCTGCCATCGTAAAAGCCATGGCC
TCCCCTGAATCAGGGTTGGAGGTCCGTGACCGCATGTTGCTCAAGATTACCATCCCTAATGCTTTCATCG
GCTCAGATGTGGTGGACTGGCTGTACCACAATGTGGAAGGCTTCACGGACCGGAGGGAGGCCCGCAAGTA
TGCCAGCAACCTGCTGAAAGCTGGCTTCATCCGCCATACCGTCAACAAGATCACCTTCTCCGAGCAGTGC
TACTACATCTTCGGTGACCTCTGCGGCAACATGGCCAACCTGTCTCTCCACGATCACGATGGCTCCAGTG
GCGCCTCTGACCAGGACACACTGGCCCCTTTGCCGCACCCGGGGGCCGCCCCTTGGCCCATGGCTTTCCC
GTACCAGTACCCGCCACCCCCGCACCCATACAACCCGCACCCGGGCTTCCCGGAGCTGGGCTACAGCTAC
GGCGGGGGCAGCGCCAGCAGTCAGCACAGCGAAGGCAGTCGGAGCAGTGGCTCCAACCGTAGCGGCAGCG
ATCGGAGGAAGGAGAAGGACCCGAAGGCCGGGGACTCCAAGTCCGGGGGCAGCGGCAGCGAATCGGACCA
CACCACACGCAGCAGCCTGCGGGGGCCGCGGGAGCGGGCGCCCAGCGAGCGCTCAGGGCCGGCGGCCAGC
GAGCACAGCCACCGCAGCCACCATTCCCTGGCCAGCAGCCTTCGCAGCCACCACACACACCCGAGCTACG
GTCCTCCCGGAGTGCCCCCTCTCTACGGCCCCCCCATGCTGATGATGCCCCCGCCGCCCGCGGCCATGGG
GCCCCCAGGAGCCCCTCCGGGCCGCGACCTGGCCTCAGTGCCCCCGGAACTGACCGCCAGCAGACAGTCC
TTCCGCATGGCCATGGGAAACCCCAGTGAGTTCTTTGTGGATGTGATG
